Addgene plasmid #19075: Ta1098 D22A
Depositing lab: SeWon Suh. Depositing organization: Seoul National University. Publication: Structural and functional insights into dom34, a key component of no-go mRNA decay. Lee HH, Kim YS, Kim KH, Heo I, Kim SK, Kim O, Kim HK, Yoon JY, Kim HS, Kim do J, Lee SJ, Yoon HJ, Kim SJ, Lee BG, Song HK, Kim VN, Park CM, Suh SW. Mol Cell. 2007 Sep 21. 27(6):938-50. 10.1016/j.molcel.2007.07.019 PubMed 17889667.
Backbone
  Vector backbone: pET21a(+)
  Backbone size w/o insert (bp): 5443
  Vector type: Bacterial Expression
Growth in bacteria
  Bacterial resistance: Ampicillin, 100 μg/mL
  Growth temperature: 37°C
  Growth strain: DH5alpha
  Copy number: High Copy
Gene/Insert
  Gene/Insert name: Cell division protein pelota related protein (alt name: Thermoplasma acidophilum)
  Species: Thermoplasma acidophilum
  Insert size (bp): 1020
  Mutation: D22A
  Entrez Gene: DOM34 (a.k.a. YNL001W)
  Tag / fusion protein: C tag (C terminal on insert)
  Cloning method: Restriction Enzyme; 5′ cloning site NdeI (not destroyed); 3′ cloning site XhoI (not destroyed)
  Sequencing primers: 5′ T7
Terms and licenses: Academic/Nonprofit Terms; Industry Terms: Not Available to Industry
How to cite: Ta1098 D22A was a gift from SeWon Suh (Addgene plasmid # 19075 ; http://n2t.net/addgene:19075 ; RRID:Addgene_19075)
