[The description below was written by a language model from this plasmid's Addgene catalogue record.]
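Description:
Ta1098 D22A is a bacterial expression plasmid built on the pET21a(+) backbone (about 5.4 kb without insert) and carrying a roughly 1 kb open reading frame from the archaeon Thermoplasma acidophilum. The insert encodes Ta1098, annotated as a cell division protein pelota-related protein. The record links it to yeast DOM34, indicating that it is regarded as the archaeal counterpart of that factor. The coding sequence bears a single point substitution, aspartate 22 to alanine. It was cloned by restriction digestion between the NdeI and XhoI sites, both of which remain intact. The plasmid confers ampicillin resistance and is listed as high copy, with propagation in a standard cloning strain.

No feature table is provided, so the regulatory elements are not itemised. The pET21a(+) backbone generally drives expression from a T7 promoter under lac operator control, which requires a host supplying T7 RNA polymerase, and the listed T7 sequencing primer fits this arrangement. The record describes only a "C tag" at the C terminus of the insert without naming it. NdeI/XhoI cloning into pET21a(+) usually places the insert in frame with the vector's C-terminal hexahistidine tag, but this is not stated explicitly.

The associated publication concerns structural and functional analysis of Dom34, a key component of no-go mRNA decay. This suggests the construct was used to produce recombinant mutant protein in E. coli for comparison with the wild-type protein. The specific role attributed to residue D22 is not given in the record.
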