>Addgene plasmid #19075 | Ta1098 D22A | addgene partial sequence | sequence record 24485 | T7 5'-TAATACGACTCACTATAGGG-3'
TGCGNNATTCCCTCTNAATATTTTGTTTACTTTAAGAAGGAGATATACATATGCGCATTTTGGAAGAGGA
TCTTAAGAACAGCACGTACAGAATACGCATTGAAAGCCTGGACGCTCTCTGGTATCTGAGAAATATACTC
TCTGAAGGCGATGAGGTTTCAGCAATCACATTCAGGCGGGTCGAAGAATCAGCCGATGTGCAGAGATCGA
GGGAACGTGAAAGGATCCCGATAACGATAAGACTCAAGGTGGAGAAGATAGAATTCCAGGACTTTGACAA
CAGGCTCCGCATACTCGGAACGGTTATTGAGGGGCCGGAGGATACGAAGGGTAAGCACCAGTCCATAACG
GTCACGGTGGATAGCGAGATATCCATCACCAAGGAATGGGACGACCAGCACATCGATCTTTTGAAAGAGG
CGACGGATGAAAAATACGTTACGGTATATACCGCTGTAGCCATGGATGAGGATGAAGCGCAGATTTTTCT
GATACATCCGTACGGAATCCAGCAGGTCGGCACTGTCTATTCAGGGAGATCCGGTAAATACGCAGAGGGC
AACTATTCCGAAGCCTCATATTTCGATCAGATTGTTCANNNNNNNCACNCGCCNCATTTTTTTTNTTNTT
CTCNGCCCGGATTGNTGCANGANNGTTTCCCAAGGTACTGCGCTCAGAGGGAGTAATGTCATCGGCAGTT
TTCCGCAACAGGACTGATCTGGCGCTGTTATGATTCATACCTCGGCGATGGGCGANCTCTGATATGAAGN
TCGCNGGNCAGANAATGANNTTTCGNCCATGAANAATTGGGCTTGGGGGCCAATGAANCCNANGGCCTCA
CCTTAACGTATTCACAGTGCAACT
